Addgene plasmid #111196: IKK2-EYFP
Purpose: fluorescent fusion protein
Depositing lab: Johannes A. Schmid. Publication: Signaling molecules of the NF-kappa B pathway shuttle constitutively between cytoplasm and nucleus. Birbach A, Gold P, Binder BR, Hofer E, de Martin R, Schmid JA. J Biol Chem. 2002 Mar 29;277(13):10842-51. doi: 10.1074/jbc.M112475200. Epub 2002 Jan 18. PubMed 11801607.
Backbone
  Vector backbone: pEYFP-C1
  Backbone manufacturer: Clontech
  Vector type: Mammalian Expression
  Selectable markers: Neomycin (select with G418)
Growth in bacteria
  Bacterial resistance: Kanamycin, 50 μg/mL
  Growth temperature: 37°C
  Growth strain: DH5alpha
  Copy number: High Copy
Gene/Insert
  Gene/Insert name: IKKbeta (alt name: IKBKB)
  Species: H. sapiens (human)
  Entrez Gene: IKBKB (a.k.a. IKK-2, IKK-beta, IKK2, IKKB, IMD15, IMD15A, IMD15B, NFKBIKB)
  Tag / fusion protein: EYFP (C terminal on backbone)
  Cloning method: Restriction Enzyme; 5′ cloning site Unknown (unknown if destroyed)
Terms and licenses: Academic/Nonprofit Terms; Industry Terms: Not Available to Industry
How to cite: IKK2-EYFP was a gift from Johannes A. Schmid (Addgene plasmid # 111196 ; http://n2t.net/addgene:111196 ; RRID:Addgene_111196)
