[The description below was written by a language model from this plasmid's Addgene catalogue record and pLannotate feature annotations shown in this document.]
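Description:
IKK2-EYFP is a mammalian expression plasmid of about 7 kb, built on the Clontech pEYFP-C1 backbone. It encodes human IKKβ (IKBKB, also called IKK2) fused to enhanced yellow fluorescent protein. IKKβ is the serine kinase of the canonical IKK complex; it phosphorylates the inhibitors of NF-κB and so targets them for ubiquitination and degradation. The CMV immediate-early enhancer and promoter drive transcription, and an SV40 polyadenylation signal terminates it.

In the annotated sequence the IKBKB coding region lies directly downstream of the promoter and upstream of EYFP, with only a short linker between them, so EYFP sits at the C terminus of the kinase. This matches the plasmid name and the catalogue tag field. It is unusual for a C1-type vector, however, where inserts normally go into the multiple cloning site after the fluorescent protein. Here that cloning site remains behind EYFP, and the record does not state which restriction sites were used.

The plasmid replicates in E. coli from a high-copy ColE1/pUC-type origin and also carries an f1 origin. A single Tn5 aminoglycoside phosphotransferase (NeoR/KanR) gene serves both hosts. The bacterial bla promoter drives it for kanamycin selection, and the SV40 enhancer/early promoter drives it for G418 selection of transfected mammalian cells, with the HSV TK polyadenylation signal at its end. The short large T antigen, ble and bGH poly(A) annotations are fragmentary matches rather than functional elements.

The stated purpose is a fluorescent fusion protein. The associated work on nucleocytoplasmic shuttling of NF-κB pathway components suggests use in live-cell imaging of IKKβ localisation and dynamics.
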