Features (pLannotate 1.2.2; 15 found; start..end, strand, type, name):
     61..364     +  enhancer       CMV enhancer: human cytomegalovirus immediate early enhancer
    365..568     +  promoter       CMV promoter: human cytomegalovirus (CMV) immediate early promoter
    623..2884    +  CDS            IKBKB: IKKB_HUMAN - Also known as IKKB. Experimental evidence at protein level: Swiss-Prot protein existence level 1. Serine kinase that plays an essential role in the NF-kappa-B signaling pathway which is activated by multiple stimuli such as inflammatory cytokines, bacterial or viral products, DNA damages or other cellular stresses (PubMed:30337470). Acts as part of the canonical IKK complex in the conventional pathway of NF-kappa-B activation. Phosphorylates inhibitors of NF-kappa-B on 2 critical serine residues. These modifications allow polyubiquitination of the inhibitors and subsequent degrada
   2906..3622    +  CDS            EYFP: EYFP is a basic (constitutively fluorescent) green/yellow fluorescent protein published in 1996, derived from Aequorea victoria. It is reported to be a very rapidly-maturing weak dimer with high acid sensitivity.
   3623..3688    +  misc_feature   MCS: multiple cloning site
   3699..3782    +  CDS            large T antigen (fragment): large T antigen from SV40 (simian virus 40)
   3805..3926    +  polyA_signal   SV40 poly(A) signal: SV40 polyadenylation signal
   3960..4388    -  rep_origin     f1 ori (sequence partly withheld): f1 bacteriophage origin of replication; arrow indicates direction of (+) strand synthesis
   4415..4519    +  promoter       AmpR promoter: bla
   4521..4878    +  promoter       SV40 promoter: SV40 enhancer and early promoter
   4913..5707    +  CDS            NeoR/KanR: aminoglycoside phosphotransferase from Tn5; aph(3')-II (or nptII); confers resistance to neomycin, kanamycin, and G418 (Geneticin®)
   5728..5880    +  CDS            ble (fragment): BLE_KLEPN - Experimental evidence at protein level: Swiss-Prot protein existence level 1. Binding protein with a strong affinity to the bleomycin family of antibiotics. Binds to CL990; an antimitotic-antibiotic compound. From Klebsiella pneumoniae.
   5939..5986    +  polyA_signal   HSV TK poly(A) signal: herpes simplex virus thymidine kinase polyadenylation signal (Cole and Stacy, 1985)
   6077..6093    -  polyA_signal   bGH poly(A) signal (fragment): bovine growth hormone polyadenylation signal
   6315..6903    +  rep_origin     ori: high-copy-number ColE1/pMB1/pBR322/pUC origin of replication
>Addgene plasmid #111196 | IKK2-EYFP | depositor full sequence | sequence record 209101 | Full Sequence
TAGTTATTAATAGTAATCAATTACGGGGTCATTAGTTCATAGCCCATATATGGAGTTCCGCGTTACATAA
CTTACGGTAAATGGCCCGCCTGGCTGACCGCCCAACGACCCCCGCCCATTGACGTCAATAATGACGTATG
TTCCCATAGTAACGCCAATAGGGACTTTCCATTGACGTCAATGGGTGGAGTATTTACGGTAAACTGCCCA
CTTGGCAGTACATCAAGTGTATCATATGCCAAGTACGCCCCCTATTGACGTCAATGACGGTAAATGGCCC
GCCTGGCATTATGCCCAGTACATGACCTTATGGGACTTTCCTACTTGGCAGTACATCTACGTATTAGTCA
TCGCTATTACCATGGTGATGCGGTTTTGGCAGTACATCAATGGGCGTGGATAGCGGTTTGACTCACGGGG
ATTTCCAAGTCTCCACCCCATTGACGTCAATGGGAGTTTGTTTTGGCACCAAAATCAACGGGACTTTCCA
AAATGTCGTAACAACTCCGCCCCATTGACGCAAATGGGCGGTAGGCGTGTACGGTGGGAGGTCTATATAA
GCAGAGCTGGTTTAGTGAACCGTCAGATCCGCTAGACTCGACTTCGATATCTCGAATTCGATATGAGCTG
GTCACCTTCCCTGACAACGCAGACATGTGGGGCCTGGGAAATGAAAGAGCGCCTTGGGACAGGGGGATTT
GGAAATGTCATCCGATGGCACAATCAGGAAACAGGTGAGCAGATTGCCATCAAGCAGTGCCGGCAGGAGC
TCAGCCCCCGGAACCGAGAGCGGTGGTGCCTGGAGATCCAGATCATGAGAAGGCTGACCCACCCCAATGT
GGTGGCTGCCCGAGATGTCCCTGAGGGGATGCAGAACTTGGCGCCCAATGACCTGCCCCTGCTGGCCATG
GAGTACTGCCAAGGAGGAGATCTCCGGAAGTACCTGAACCAGTTTGAGAACTGCTGTGGTCTGCGGGAAG
GTGCCATCCTCACCTTGCTGAGTGACATTGCCTCTGCGCTTAGATACCTTCATGAAAACAGAATCATCCA
TCGGGATCTAAAGCCAGAAAACATCGTCCTGCAGCAAGGAGAACAGAGGTTAATACACAAAATTATTGAC
CTAGGATATGCCAAGGAGCTGGATCAGGGCAGTCTTTGCACATCATTCGTGGGGACCCTGCAGTACCTGG
CCCCAGAGCTACTGGAGCAGCAGAAGTACACAGTGACCGTCGACTACTGGAGCTTCGGCACCCTGGCCTT
TGAGTGCATCACGGGCTTCCGGCCCTTCCTCCCCAACTGGCAGCCCGTGCAGTGGCATTCAAAAGTGCGG
CAGAAGAGTGAGGTGGACATTGTTGTTAGCGAAGACTTGAATGGAACGGTGAAGTTTTCAAGCTCTTTAC
CCTACCCCAATAATCTTAACAGTGTCCTGGCTGAGCGACTGGAGAAGTGGCTGCAACTGATGCTGATGTG
GCACCCCCGACAGAGGGGCACGGATCCCACGTATGGGCCCAATGGCTGCTTCAAGGCCCTGGATGACATC
TTAAACTTAAAGCTGGTTCATATCTTGAACATGGTCACGGGCACCATCCACACCTACCCTGTGACAGAGG
ATGAGAGTCTGCAGAGCTTGAAGGCCAGAATCCAACAGGACACGGGCATCCCAGAGGAGGACCAGGAGCT
GCTGCAGGAAGCGGGCCTGGCGTTGATCCCCGATAAGCCTGCCACTCAGTGTATTTCAGACGGCAAGTTA
AATGAGGGCCACACATTGGACATGGATCTTGTTTTTCTCTTTGACAACAGTAAAATCACCTATGAGACTC
AGATCTCCCCACGGCCCCAACCTGAAAGTGTCAGCTGTATCCTTCAAGAGCCCAAGAGGAATCTCGCCTT
CTTCCAGCTGAGGAAGGTGTGGGGCCAGGTCTGGCACAGCATCCAGACCCTGAAGGAAGATTGCAACCGG
CTGCAGCAGGGACAGCGAGCCGCCATGATGAATCTCCTCCGAAACAACAGCTGCCTCTCCAAAATGAAGA
ATTCCATGGCTTCCATGTCTCAGCAGCTCAAGGCCAAGTTGGATTTCTTCAAAACCAGCATCCAGATTGA
CCTGGAGAAGTACAGCGAGCAAACCGAGTTTGGGATCACATCAGATAAACTGCTGCTGGCCTGGAGGGAA
ATGGAGCAGGCTGTGGAGCTCTGTGGGCGGGAGAACGAAGTGAAACTCCTGGTAGAACGGATGATGGCTC
TGCAGACCGACATTGTGGACTTACAGAGGAGCCCCATGGGCCGGAAGCAGGGGGGAACGCTGGACGACCT
AGAGGAGCAAGCAAGGGAGCTGTACAGGAGACTAAGGGAAAAACCTCGAGACCAGCGAACTGAGGGTGAC
AGTCAGGAAATGGTACGGCTGCTGCTTCAGGCAATTCAGAGCTTCGAGAAGAAAGTGCGAGTGATCTATA
CGCAGCTCAGTAAAACTGTGGTTTGCAAGCAGAAGGCGCTGGAACTGTTGCCCAAGGTGGAAGAGGTGGT
GAGCTTAATGAATGAGGATGAGAAGACTGTTGTCCGGCTGCAGGAGAAGCGGCAGAAGGAGCTCTGGAAT
CTCCTGAAGATTGCTTGTAGCAAGGTCCGTGGTCCTGTCAGTGGAAGCCCGGATAGCATGAATGCCTCTC
GACTTAGCCAGCCTGGGCAGCTGATGTCTCAGCCCTCCACGGCCTCCAACAGCTTACCTGAGCCAGCCAA
GAAGAGTGAAGAACTGGTGGCTGAAGCACATAACCTCTGCACCCTGCTAGAAAATGCCATACAGGACACT
GTGAGGGAACAAGACCAGAGTTTCACGGCCCTAGACTGGAGCTGGTTACAGACGGAAGAAGAAGAGCACA
GCTGCCTGGAGCAGGGGGATCCACCGGTCGCCACCATGGTGAGCAAGGGCGAGGAGCTGTTCACCGGGGT
GGTGCCCATCCTGGTCGAGCTGGACGGCGACGTAAACGGCCACAAGTTCAGCGTGTCCGGCGAGGGCGAG
GGCGATGCCACCTACGGCAAGCTGACCCTGAAGTTCATCTGCACCACCGGCAAGCTGCCCGTGCCCTGGC
CCACCCTCGTGACCACCTTCGGCTACGGCCTGCAGTGCTTCGCCCGCTACCCCGACCACATGAAGCAGCA
CGACTTCTTCAAGTCCGCCATGCCCGAAGGCTACGTCCAGGAGCGCACCATCTTCTTCAAGGACGACGGC
AACTACAAGACCCGCGCCGAGGTGAAGTTCGAGGGCGACACCCTGGTGAACCGCATCGAGCTGAAGGGCA
TCGACTTCAAGGAGGACGGCAACATCCTGGGGCACAAGCTGGAGTACAACTACAACAGCCACAACGTCTA
TATCATGGCCGACAAGCAGAAGAACGGCATCAAGGTGAACTTCAAGATCCGCCACAACATCGAGGACGGC
AGCGTGCAGCTCGCCGACCACTACCAGCAGAACACCCCCATCGGCGACGGCCCCGTGCTGCTGCCCGACA
ACCACTACCTGAGCTACCAGTCCGCCCTGAGCAAAGACCCCAACGAGAAGCGCGATCACATGGTCCTGCT
GGAGTTCGTGACCGCCGCCGGGATCACTCTCGGCATGGACGAGCTGTACAAGTCCGGACTCAGATCTCGA
GCTCAAGCTTCGAATTCTGCAGTCGACGGTACCGCGGGCCCGGGATCCACCGGATCTAGATCATAATCAG
CCATACCACATTTGTAGAGGTTTTACTTGCTTTAAAAAACCTCCCACACCTCCCCCTGAACCTGAAACAT
AAAATGAATGCAATTGTTGTTGTTAACTTGTTTATTGCAGCTTATAATGGTTACAAATAAAGCAATAGCA
TCACAAATTTCACAAATAAAGCATTTTTTTCACTGCATTCTAGTTGTGGTTTGTCCAAACTCATCAATGT
ATCTTAAGGCGTAAATTGTAAGCGTTAATATTTTGTTAAAATTCGCGTTAAATTTTTGTTAAATCAGCTC
ATTTTTTAACCAATAGGCCGAAATCGGCAAAATCCCTTATAAATCAAAAGAATAGACCGAGATAGGGT
[37 nt withheld, positions 4059-4095]
AAAGAACGTGGACTCCAACGTCAAAGG
[49 nt withheld, positions 4123-4171]
T
[91 nt withheld, positions 4173-4263]
G
[124 nt withheld, positions 4265-4388]
CAGGTGGCACTTTTCGGGGAAATGTGCGCGGAACCCCTATTTGTTTATTTTTCTAAATACATTCAAATAT
GTATCCGCTCATGAGACAATAACCCTGATAAATGCTTCAATAATATTGAAAAAGGAAGAGTCCTGAGGCG
GAAAGAACCAGCTGTGGAATGTGTGTCAGTTAGGGTGTGGAAAGTCCCCAGGCTCCCCAGCAGGCAGAAG
TATGCAAAGCATGCATCTCAATTAGTCAGCAACCAGGTGTGGAAAGTCCCCAGGCTCCCCAGCAGGCAGA
AGTATGCAAAGCATGCATCTCAATTAGTCAGCAACCATAGTCCCGCCCCTAACTCCGCCCATCCCGCCCC
TAACTCCGCCCAGTTCCGCCCATTCTCCGCCCCATGGCTGACTAATTTTTTTTATTTATGCAGAGGCCGA
GGCCGCCTCGGCCTCTGAGCTATTCCAGAAGTAGTGAGGAGGCTTTTTTGGAGGCCTAGGCTTTTGCAAA
GATCGATCAAGAGACAGGATGAGGATCGTTTCGCATGATTGAACAAGATGGATTGCACGCAGGTTCTCCG
GCCGCTTGGGTGGAGAGGCTATTCGGCTATGACTGGGCACAACAGACAATCGGCTGCTCTGATGCCGCCG
TGTTCCGGCTGTCAGCGCAGGGGCGCCCGGTTCTTTTTGTCAAGACCGACCTGTCCGGTGCCCTGAATGA
ACTGCAAGACGAGGCAGCGCGGCTATCGTGGCTGGCCACGACGGGCGTTCCTTGCGCAGCTGTGCTCGAC
GTTGTCACTGAAGCGGGAAGGGACTGGCTGCTATTGGGCGAAGTGCCGGGGCAGGATCTCCTGTCATCTC
ACCTTGCTCCTGCCGAGAAAGTATCCATCATGGCTGATGCAATGCGGCGGCTGCATACGCTTGATCCGGC
TACCTGCCCATTCGACCACCAAGCGAAACATCGCATCGAGCGAGCACGTACTCGGATGGAAGCCGGTCTT
GTCGATCAGGATGATCTGGACGAAGAGCATCAGGGGCTCGCGCCAGCCGAACTGTTCGCCAGGCTCAAGG
CGAGCATGCCCGACGGCGAGGATCTCGTCGTGACCCATGGCGATGCCTGCTTGCCGAATATCATGGTGGA
AAATGGCCGCTTTTCTGGATTCATCGACTGTGGCCGGCTGGGTGTGGCGGACCGCTATCAGGACATAGCG
TTGGCTACCCGTGATATTGCTGAAGAGCTTGGCGGCGAATGGGCTGACCGCTTCCTCGTGCTTTACGGTA
TCGCCGCTCCCGATTCGCAGCGCATCGCCTTCTATCGCCTTCTTGACGAGTTCTTCTGAGCGGGACTCTG
GGGTTCGAAATGACCGACCAAGCGACGCCCAACCTGCCATCACGAGATTTCGATTCCACCGCCGCCTTCT
ATGAAAGGTTGGGCTTCGGAATCGTTTTCCGGGACGCCGGCTGGATGATCCTCCAGCGCGGGGATCTCAT
GCTGGAGTTCTTCGCCCACCCTAGGGGGAGGCTAACTGAAACACGGAAGGAGACAATACCGGAAGGAACC
CGCGCTATGACGGCAATAAAAAGACAGAATAAAACGCACGGTGTTGGGTCGTTTGTTCATAAACGCGGGG
TTCGGTCCCAGGGCTGGCACTCTGTCGATACCCCACCGAGACCCCATTGGGGCCAATACGCCCGCGTTTC
TTCCTTTTCCCCACCCCACCCCCCAAGTTCGGGTGAAGGCCCAGGGCTCGCAGCCAACGTCGGGGCGGCA
GGCCCTGCCATAGCCTCAGGTTACTCATATATACTTTAGATTGATTTAAAACTTCATTTTTAATTTAAAA
GGATCTAGGTGAAGATCCTTTTTGATAATCTCATGACCAAAATCCCTTAACGTGAGTTTTCGTTCCACTG
AGCGTCAGACCCCGTAGAAAAGATCAAAGGATCTTCTTGAGATCCTTTTTTTCTGCGCGTAATCTGCTGC
TTGCAAACAAAAAAACCACCGCTACCAGCGGTGGTTTGTTTGCCGGATCAAGAGCTACCAACTCTTTTTC
CGAAGGTAACTGGCTTCAGCAGAGCGCAGATACCAAATACTGTCCTTCTAGTGTAGCCGTAGTTAGGCCA
CCACTTCAAGAACTCTGTAGCACCGCCTACATACCTCGCTCTGCTAATCCTGTTACCAGTGGCTGCTGCC
AGTGGCGATAAGTCGTGTCTTACCGGGTTGGACTCAAGACGATAGTTACCGGATAAGGCGCAGCGGTCGG
GCTGAACGGGGGGTTCGTGCACACAGCCCAGCTTGGAGCGAACGACCTACACCGAACTGAGATACCTACA
GCGTGAGCTATGAGAAAGCGCCACGCTTCCCGAAGGGAGAAAGGCGGACAGGTATCCGGTAAGCGGCAGG
GTCGGAACAGGAGAGCGCACGAGGGAGCTTCCAGGGGGAAACGCCTGGTATCTTTATAGTCCTGTCGGGT
TTCGCCACCTCTGACTTGAGCGTCGATTTTTGTGATGCTCGTCAGGGGGGCGGAGCCTATGGAAAAACGC
CAGCAACGCGGCCTTTTTACGGTTCCTGGCCTTTTGCTGGCCTTTTGCTCACATGTTCTTTCCTGCGTTA
TCCCCTGATTCTGTGGATAACCGTATTACCGCCATGCAT
