LOCUS       Exported 7017 bp ds-DNA circular SYN 12-MAY-2021
DEFINITION  fluorescent fusion protein.
ACCESSION   .
VERSION     .
KEYWORDS    IKK2-EYFP
SOURCE      synthetic DNA construct
  ORGANISM  synthetic DNA construct
REFERENCE   1 (bases 1 to 7017)
  AUTHORS   Birbach A, Gold P, Binder BR, Hofer E, de Martin R, Schmid JA
  TITLE     Signaling molecules of the NF-kappa B pathway shuttle constitutively
            between cytoplasm and nucleus.
  JOURNAL   J Biol Chem. 2002 Mar 29;277(13):10842-51. doi:
            10.1074/jbc.M112475200. Epub 2002 Jan 18.
  PUBMED    11801607
REFERENCE   2 (bases 1 to 7017)
  AUTHORS   .
  TITLE     Direct Submission
  JOURNAL   Exported May 12, 2021 from SnapGene Server 1.1.58
            http://www.snapgene.com
FEATURES             Location/Qualifiers
     source          1..7017
                     /organism="synthetic DNA construct"
                     /mol_type="other DNA"
     enhancer        54..357
                     /label=CMV enhancer
                     /note="human cytomegalovirus immediate early enhancer"
     promoter        358..561
                     /label=CMV promoter
                     /note="human cytomegalovirus (CMV) immediate early
                     promoter"
     primer_bind     512..532
                     /label=CMV-F
                     /note="Human CMV immediate early promoter, forward primer"
     regulatory      2893..2902
                     /regulatory_class="other"
                     /note="vertebrate consensus sequence for strong initiation
                     of translation (Kozak, 1987)"
     CDS             2899..3615
                     /codon_start=1
                     /product="enhanced YFP"
                     /label=EYFP
                     /note="mammalian codon-optimized"
                     /translation="MVSKGEELFTGVVPILVELDGDVNGHKFSVSGEGEGDATYGKLTL
                     KFICTTGKLPVPWPTLVTTFGYGLQCFARYPDHMKQHDFFKSAMPEGYVQERTIFFKDD
                     GNYKTRAEVKFEGDTLVNRIELKGIDFKEDGNILGHKLEYNYNSHNVYIMADKQKNGIK
                     VNFKIRHNIEDGSVQLADHYQQNTPIGDGPVLLPDNHYLSYQSALSKDPNEKRDHMVLL
                     EFVTAAGITLGMDELYK"
     primer_bind     complement(2944..2965)
                     /label=EGFP-N
                     /note="EGFP, reverse primer"
     primer_bind     complement(3205..3224)
                     /label=EXFP-R
                     /note="For distinguishing EGFP variants, reverse primer"
     primer_bind     3552..3573
                     /label=EGFP-C
                     /note="EGFP, forward primer"
     misc_feature    3616..3681
                     /label=MCS
                     /note="multiple cloning site"
     polyA_signal    3798..3919
                     /label=SV40 poly(A) signal
                     /note="SV40 polyadenylation signal"
     primer_bind     complement(3835..3854)
                     /label=SV40pA-R
                     /note="SV40 polyA, reverse primer"
     primer_bind     3889..3908
                     /label=EBV-rev
                     /note="SV40 polyA terminator, reverse primer"
     rep_origin      complement(3926..4381)
                     /direction=LEFT
                     /label=f1 ori
                     /note="f1 bacteriophage origin of replication; arrow
                     indicates direction of (+) strand synthesis"
     primer_bind     complement(4063..4084)
                     /label=F1ori-F
                     /note="F1 origin, forward primer"
     primer_bind     4275..4294
                     /label=F1ori-R
                     /note="F1 origin, reverse primer"
     promoter        4408..4512
                     /gene="bla"
                     /label=AmpR promoter
     promoter        4514..4871
                     /label=SV40 promoter
                     /note="SV40 enhancer and early promoter"
     primer_bind     complement(4537..4557)
                     /label=pBABE 3'
                     /note="SV40 enhancer, reverse primer for pBABE vectors"
     rep_origin      4722..4857
                     /label=SV40 ori
                     /note="SV40 origin of replication"
     primer_bind     4784..4803
                     /label=SV40pro-F
                     /note="SV40 promoter/origin, forward primer"
     CDS             4906..5700
                     /codon_start=1
                     /gene="aph(3')-II (or nptII)"
                     /product="aminoglycoside phosphotransferase from Tn5"
                     /label=NeoR/KanR
                     /note="confers resistance to neomycin, kanamycin, and G418
                     (Geneticin(R))"
                     /translation="MIEQDGLHAGSPAAWVERLFGYDWAQQTIGCSDAAVFRLSAQGRP
                     VLFVKTDLSGALNELQDEAARLSWLATTGVPCAAVLDVVTEAGRDWLLLGEVPGQDLLS
                     SHLAPAEKVSIMADAMRRLHTLDPATCPFDHQAKHRIERARTRMEAGLVDQDDLDEEHQ
                     GLAPAELFARLKASMPDGEDLVVTHGDACLPNIMVENGRFSGFIDCGRLGVADRYQDIA
                     LATRDIAEELGGEWADRFLVLYGIAAPDSQRIAFYRLLDEFF"
     primer_bind     complement(4960..4979)
                     /label=Neo-R
                     /note="Neomycin resistance gene, reverse primer"
     primer_bind     5570..5589
                     /label=Neo-F
                     /note="Neomycin resistance gene, forward primer"
     primer_bind     complement(5888..5907)
                     /label=TK-pA-R
                     /note="Thymidine kinase polyA, reverse primer"
     polyA_signal    5932..5979
                     /label=HSV TK poly(A) signal
                     /note="herpes simplex virus thymidine kinase
                     polyadenylation signal (Cole and Stacy, 1985)"
     rep_origin      6308..6896
                     /direction=RIGHT
                     /label=ori
                     /note="high-copy-number ColE1/pMB1/pBR322/pUC origin of
                     replication"
     primer_bind     6797..6816
                     /label=pBR322ori-F
                     /note="pBR322 origin, forward primer"
ORIGIN
        1 taatagtaat caattacggg gtcattagtt catagcccat atatggagtt ccgcgttaca
       61 taacttacgg taaatggccc gcctggctga ccgcccaacg acccccgccc attgacgtca
      121 ataatgacgt atgttcccat agtaacgcca atagggactt tccattgacg tcaatgggtg
      181 gagtatttac ggtaaactgc ccacttggca gtacatcaag tgtatcatat gccaagtacg
      241 ccccctattg acgtcaatga cggtaaatgg cccgcctggc attatgccca gtacatgacc
      301 ttatgggact ttcctacttg gcagtacatc tacgtattag tcatcgctat taccatggtg
      361 atgcggtttt ggcagtacat caatgggcgt ggatagcggt ttgactcacg gggatttcca
      421 agtctccacc ccattgacgt caatgggagt ttgttttggc accaaaatca acgggacttt
      481 ccaaaatgtc gtaacaactc cgccccattg acgcaaatgg gcggtaggcg tgtacggtgg
      541 gaggtctata taagcagagc tggtttagtg aaccgtcaga tccgctagac tcgacttcga
      601 tatctcgaat tcgatatgag ctggtcacct tccctgacaa cgcagacatg tggggcctgg
      661 gaaatgaaag agcgccttgg gacaggggga tttggaaatg tcatccgatg gcacaatcag
      721 gaaacaggtg agcagattgc catcaagcag tgccggcagg agctcagccc ccggaaccga
      781 gagcggtggt gcctggagat ccagatcatg agaaggctga cccaccccaa tgtggtggct
      841 gcccgagatg tccctgaggg gatgcagaac ttggcgccca atgacctgcc cctgctggcc
      901 atggagtact gccaaggagg agatctccgg aagtacctga accagtttga gaactgctgt
      961 ggtctgcggg aaggtgccat cctcaccttg ctgagtgaca ttgcctctgc gcttagatac
     1021 cttcatgaaa acagaatcat ccatcgggat ctaaagccag aaaacatcgt cctgcagcaa
     1081 ggagaacaga ggttaataca caaaattatt gacctaggat atgccaagga gctggatcag
     1141 ggcagtcttt gcacatcatt cgtggggacc ctgcagtacc tggccccaga gctactggag
     1201 cagcagaagt acacagtgac cgtcgactac tggagcttcg gcaccctggc ctttgagtgc
     1261 atcacgggct tccggccctt cctccccaac tggcagcccg tgcagtggca ttcaaaagtg
     1321 cggcagaaga gtgaggtgga cattgttgtt agcgaagact tgaatggaac ggtgaagttt
     1381 tcaagctctt taccctaccc caataatctt aacagtgtcc tggctgagcg actggagaag
     1441 tggctgcaac tgatgctgat gtggcacccc cgacagaggg gcacggatcc cacgtatggg
     1501 cccaatggct gcttcaaggc cctggatgac atcttaaact taaagctggt tcatatcttg
     1561 aacatggtca cgggcaccat ccacacctac cctgtgacag aggatgagag tctgcagagc
     1621 ttgaaggcca gaatccaaca ggacacgggc atcccagagg aggaccagga gctgctgcag
     1681 gaagcgggcc tggcgttgat ccccgataag cctgccactc agtgtatttc agacggcaag
     1741 ttaaatgagg gccacacatt ggacatggat cttgtttttc tctttgacaa cagtaaaatc
     1801 acctatgaga ctcagatctc cccacggccc caacctgaaa gtgtcagctg tatccttcaa
     1861 gagcccaaga ggaatctcgc cttcttccag ctgaggaagg tgtggggcca ggtctggcac
     1921 agcatccaga ccctgaagga agattgcaac cggctgcagc agggacagcg agccgccatg
     1981 atgaatctcc tccgaaacaa cagctgcctc tccaaaatga agaattccat ggcctccatg
     2041 tctcagcagc tcaaggccaa gttggatttc ttcaaaacca gcatccagat tgacctggag
     2101 aagtacagcg agcaaaccga gtttgggatc acatcagata aactgctgct ggcctggagg
     2161 gaaatggagc aggctgtgga gctctgtggg cgggagaacg aagtgaaact cctggtagaa
     2221 cggatgatgg ctctgcagac cgacattgtg gacttacaga ggagtcccat gggccggaag
     2281 caggggggaa cgctggacga cctagaggag caagcaaggg agctgtacag gagactaagg
     2341 gaaaaacctc gagaccagcg aactgagggt gacagtcagg aaatggtacg gctgctgctt
     2401 caggcaattc agagcttcga gaagaaggtg cgagtgatct atacgcagct cagtaaaact
     2461 gtggtttgca agcagaaggc gctggaactg ttgcccaagg tggaagaggt ggtgagctta
     2521 atgaatgagg atgagaagac tgttgtccgg ctgcaggaga agcggcagaa ggagctctgg
     2581 aatctcctga agattgcttg tagcaaggtc cgtggtcctg tcagtggaag cccggatagc
     2641 atgaatgcct ctcgacttag ccagcctggg cagctgatgt ctcagccctc cacggcctcc
     2701 aacagcttac ctgagccagc caagaagagt gaagaactgg tggctgaagc acataacctc
     2761 tgcaccctgc tagaaaatgc catacaggac actgtgaggg aacaagacca gagtttcacg
     2821 gccctagact ggagctggtt acagacggaa gaagaagagc acagctgcct ggagcagggg
     2881 gatccaccgg tcgccaccat ggtgagcaag ggcgaggagc tgttcaccgg ggtggtgccc
     2941 atcctggtcg agctggacgg cgacgtaaac ggccacaagt tcagcgtgtc cggcgagggc
     3001 gagggcgatg ccacctacgg caagctgacc ctgaagttca tctgcaccac cggcaagctg
     3061 cccgtgccct ggcccaccct cgtgaccacc ttcggctacg gcctgcagtg cttcgcccgc
     3121 taccccgacc acatgaagca gcacgacttc ttcaagtccg ccatgcccga aggctacgtc
     3181 caggagcgca ccatcttctt caaggacgac ggcaactaca agacccgcgc cgaggtgaag
     3241 ttcgagggcg acaccctggt gaaccgcatc gagctgaagg gcatcgactt caaggaggac
     3301 ggcaacatcc tggggcacaa gctggagtac aactacaaca gccacaacgt ctatatcatg
     3361 gccgacaagc agaagaacgg catcaaggtg aacttcaaga tccgccacaa catcgaggac
     3421 ggcagcgtgc agctcgccga ccactaccag cagaacaccc ccatcggcga cggccccgtg
     3481 ctgctgcccg acaaccacta cctgagctac cagtccgccc tgagcaaaga ccccaacgag
     3541 aagcgcgatc acatggtcct gctggagttc gtgaccgccg ccgggatcac tctcggcatg
     3601 gacgagctgt acaagtccgg actcagatct cgagctcaag cttcgaattc tgcagtcgac
     3661 ggtaccgcgg gcccgggatc caccggatct agatcataat cagccatacc acatttgtag
     3721 aggttttact tgctttaaaa aacctcccac acctccccct gaacctgaaa cataaaatga
     3781 atgcaattgt tgttgttaac ttgtttattg cagcttataa tggttacaaa taaagcaata
     3841 gcatcacaaa tttcacaaat aaagcatttt tttcactgca ttctagttgt ggtttgtcca
     3901 aactcatcaa tgtatcttaa ggcgtaaatt gtaagcgtta atattttgtt aaaattcgcg
     3961 ttaaattttt gttaaatcag ctcatttttt aaccaatagg ccgaaatcgg caaaatccct
     4021 tataaatcaa aagaatagac cgagataggg ttgagtgttg ttccagtttg gaacaagagt
     4081 ccactattaa agaacgtgga ctccaacgtc aaaggnnnnn nnnnnnnnnn nnnnnnnnnn
     4141 nnnnnnnnnn nnnnnnnnnn nnnntnnnnn nnnnnnnnnn nnnnnnnnnn nnnnnnnnnn
     4201 nnnnnnnnnn nnnnnnnnnn nnnnnnnnnn nnnnnnnnnn nnnnnnnnnn nnnnnngnnn
     4261 nnnnnnnnnn nnnnnnnnnn nnnnnnnnnn nnnnnnnnnn nnnnnnnnnn nnnnnnnnnn
     4321 nnnnnnnnnn nnnnnnnnnn nnnnnnnnnn nnnnnnnnnn nnnnnnnnnn nnnnnnnnnn
     4381 ncaggtggca cttttcgggg aaatgtgcgc ggaaccccta tttgtttatt tttctaaata
     4441 cattcaaata tgtatccgct catgagacaa taaccctgat aaatgcttca ataatattga
     4501 aaaaggaaga gtcctgaggc ggaaagaacc agctgtggaa tgtgtgtcag ttagggtgtg
     4561 gaaagtcccc aggctcccca gcaggcagaa gtatgcaaag catgcatctc aattagtcag
     4621 caaccaggtg tggaaagtcc ccaggctccc cagcaggcag aagtatgcaa agcatgcatc
     4681 tcaattagtc agcaaccata gtcccgcccc taactccgcc catcccgccc ctaactccgc
     4741 ccagttccgc ccattctccg ccccatggct gactaatttt ttttatttat gcagaggccg
     4801 aggccgcctc ggcctctgag ctattccaga agtagtgagg aggctttttt ggaggcctag
     4861 gcttttgcaa agatcgatca agagacagga tgaggatcgt ttcgcatgat tgaacaagat
     4921 ggattgcacg caggttctcc ggccgcttgg gtggagaggc tattcggcta tgactgggca
     4981 caacagacaa tcggctgctc tgatgccgcc gtgttccggc tgtcagcgca ggggcgcccg
     5041 gttctttttg tcaagaccga cctgtccggt gccctgaatg aactgcaaga cgaggcagcg
     5101 cggctatcgt ggctggccac gacgggcgtt ccttgcgcag ctgtgctcga cgttgtcact
     5161 gaagcgggaa gggactggct gctattgggc gaagtgccgg ggcaggatct cctgtcatct
     5221 caccttgctc ctgccgagaa agtatccatc atggctgatg caatgcggcg gctgcatacg
     5281 cttgatccgg ctacctgccc attcgaccac caagcgaaac atcgcatcga gcgagcacgt
     5341 actcggatgg aagccggtct tgtcgatcag gatgatctgg acgaagagca tcaggggctc
     5401 gcgccagccg aactgttcgc caggctcaag gcgagcatgc ccgacggcga ggatctcgtc
     5461 gtgacccatg gcgatgcctg cttgccgaat atcatggtgg aaaatggccg cttttctgga
     5521 ttcatcgact gtggccggct gggtgtggcg gaccgctatc aggacatagc gttggctacc
     5581 cgtgatattg ctgaagagct tggcggcgaa tgggctgacc gcttcctcgt gctttacggt
     5641 atcgccgctc ccgattcgca gcgcatcgcc ttctatcgcc ttcttgacga gttcttctga
     5701 gcgggactct ggggttcgaa atgaccgacc aagcgacgcc caacctgcca tcacgagatt
     5761 tcgattccac cgccgccttc tatgaaaggt tgggcttcgg aatcgttttc cgggacgccg
     5821 gctggatgat cctccagcgc ggggatctca tgctggagtt cttcgcccac cctaggggga
     5881 ggctaactga aacacggaag gagacaatac cggaaggaac ccgcgctatg acggcaataa
     5941 aaagacagaa taaaacgcac ggtgttgggt cgtttgttca taaacgcggg gttcggtccc
     6001 agggctggca ctctgtcgat accccaccga gaccccattg gggccaatac gcccgcgttt
     6061 cttccttttc cccaccccac cccccaagtt cgggtgaagg cccagggctc gcagccaacg
     6121 tcggggcggc aggccctgcc atagcctcag gttactcata tatactttag attgatttaa
     6181 aacttcattt ttaatttaaa aggatctagg tgaagatcct ttttgataat ctcatgacca
     6241 aaatccctta acgtgagttt tcgttccact gagcgtcaga ccccgtagaa aagatcaaag
     6301 gatcttcttg agatcctttt tttctgcgcg taatctgctg cttgcaaaca aaaaaaccac
     6361 cgctaccagc ggtggtttgt ttgccggatc aagagctacc aactcttttt ccgaaggtaa
     6421 ctggcttcag cagagcgcag ataccaaata ctgttcttct agtgtagccg tagttaggcc
     6481 accacttcaa gaactctgta gcaccgccta catacctcgc tctgctaatc ctgttaccag
     6541 tggctgctgc cagtggcgat aagtcgtgtc ttaccgggtt ggactcaaga cgatagttac
     6601 cggataaggc gcagcggtcg ggctgaacgg ggggttcgtg cacacagccc agcttggagc
     6661 gaacgaccta caccgaactg agatacctac agcgtgagct atgagaaagc gccacgcttc
     6721 ccgaagggag aaaggcggac aggtatccgg taagcggcag ggtcggaaca ggagagcgca
     6781 cgagggagct tccaggggga aacgcctggt atctttatag tcctgtcggg tttcgccacc
     6841 tctgacttga gcgtcgattt ttgtgatgct cgtcaggggg gcggagccta tggaaaaacg
     6901 ccagcaacgc ggccttttta cggttcctgg ccttttgctg gccttttgct cacatgttct
     6961 ttcctgcgtt atcccctgat tctgtggata accgtattac cgccatgcat tagttat
//
